Addgene plasmid #30022: HL 2308 (=HL 716 + pHL 814)
Depositing lab: Han Lim. Depositing organization: University of California, Berkeley. Publication: Disruption of small RNA signaling caused by competition for Hfq. Hussein R, Lim HN. Proc Natl Acad Sci U S A. 2011 Jan 18;108(3):1110-5. doi: 10.1073/pnas.1010082108. Epub 2010 Dec 28. PubMed 21189298.
Backbone
  Vector backbone: ColE (from pZ system) + AmpR
  Backbone manufacturer: Lim Lab (modified from Rolf Lutz and Hermann Bujard, 1997)
  Backbone size w/o insert (bp): 2000
  Vector type: Bacterial Expression, Synthetic Biology
Growth in bacteria
  Bacterial resistance: Ampicillin, 100 μg/mL
  Growth temperature: 37°C
  Growth strain: HL 716
  Copy number: High Copy
Gene/Insert
  Gene/Insert name: pLtetO-1:MicC, pLtetO-1:OxyS, pLlacO-1:ompC::gfp
  Species: E. coli
  Insert size (bp): 2100
  Tag / fusion protein: GFP (C terminal on backbone)
  Cloning method: Restriction Enzyme; 5′ cloning site AatII (not destroyed); 3′ cloning site ApaI (not destroyed)
  Sequencing primers: 5′ ctcatgagcggatacat atttgaa; 3′ agctgatacc gctcgccgca gccgaacg
Terms and licenses: Academic/Nonprofit Terms; Industry Terms: Not Available to Industry
Depositor comments: Please note that this plasmid may require a unique bacterial strain, so make sure to confirm that you can also obtain the appropriate growth strain. Please contact us or contact our distributors if you have any questions.
How to cite: HL 2308 (=HL 716 + pHL 814) was a gift from Han Lim (Addgene plasmid # 30022 ; http://n2t.net/addgene:30022 ; RRID:Addgene_30022)
