[The description below was written by a language model from this plasmid's Addgene catalogue record.]
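Description:
HL 2308 is the designation for the E. coli strain HL 716 carrying the plasmid pHL 814, a bacterial expression and synthetic biology construct built on a modified pZ-system backbone. The backbone of about 2 kb supplies a ColE-type origin of replication, giving high copy number, and an ampicillin resistance marker for selection. The record notes that the plasmid is maintained in HL 716 and may depend on that particular host; the genotype of the strain is not given.

The roughly 2.1 kb insert, cloned between AatII and ApaI sites that both remain intact, contains three expression units of E. coli origin. Two small regulatory RNAs, MicC and OxyS, are each placed under their own PLtetO-1 promoter, a synthetic lambda PL derivative carrying tet operators that is repressed by TetR and induced with tetracycline analogues. The third unit is an ompC::gfp fusion driven by PLlacO-1, the corresponding lac-operator promoter controlled by LacI and IPTG, with GFP at the C-terminal end of the ompC portion. MicC is known as an Hfq-dependent sRNA that represses ompC, so the GFP fusion serves as a fluorescent readout of MicC-mediated silencing, while OxyS is a second Hfq-binding sRNA co-expressed from the same inducible promoter type. The separate lac and tet controls allow the target reporter and the sRNAs to be tuned independently.

Given the associated study on disruption of small RNA signalling through competition for Hfq, this arrangement appears designed to test how a competing sRNA affects regulation of a target by its cognate sRNA. No feature table was supplied, so terminators, ribosome binding sites and the exact extent of the ompC fragment are not documented here.
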