>Addgene plasmid #30022 | HL 2308 (=HL 716 + pHL 814) | addgene partial sequence | sequence record 35325 | 30022 with GFP-R
CTTCTCCTTTACGCATGCTAGCTGGGACCAGGAGGGACAGTACTTTAACTTTCATGTTATTAACCCTCTG
TTATATGCCTTTATTTGCTTTTTTATGCCACTGCATACTGATTAACCCTCATTAATCAGTCGGCAAGTCG
ACAGTATCTTGTTATCCGCTCACAATGTCAATGTTATCCGCTCACATTTATGACGTCAGGTGGCACTTTT
CGGGGAAATGTGCGCGGAACCCCTATTTGTTTATTTTTCTAAATACATTCAAATATGTATCCGCTCATGA
GACAATAACCCTGATAAATGCTTCAATAATATTGAAAAAGGAAGAGTATGAGTATTCAACATTTCCGTGT
CGCCCTTATTCCCTTTTTTGCGGCATTTTGCCTTCCTGTTTTTGCTCACCCAGAAACGCTGGTGAAAGTA
AAAGATGCTGAAGATCAGTTGGGTGCACGAGTGGGTTACATCGAACTGGATCTCAACAGCGGTAAGATCC
TTGAGAGTTTTCGCCCCGAAGAACGTTTTCCAATGATGAGCACTTTTAAAGTTCTGCTATGTGGCGCGGT
ATTATCCCGTATTGACGCCGGGCAAGAGCAACTCGGTCGCCGCATACACTATTCTCAGAATGACTTGGTT
GAGTACTCACCAGTCACAGAAAAGCATCTTACGGATGGCATGACAGTAAGAGAATTATGCAGTGCTGCCA
TAACCATGAGTGATAACACTGCGGCCAACTTACTTCTGACAACGATCGGAGGACCGAAGGAGCTAACCGC
TTTTTTGCACAACATGGGGGATCATGTAACTCGCCTTGATCGTTGGGAACCGGAGCTGAATGAAGCCATA
CCAAACGACGAGCGTGACACCACGATGCCTGTA
