>Addgene plasmid #30022 | HL 2308 (=HL 716 + pHL 814) | depositor partial sequence | sequence record 35658 | vector backbone, ColE (from pZ system) + AmpR
CCCGGGGGATCCCATGGTACGCGTGCTAGAGGCATCAAATAAAACGAAAGGCTCAGTCGAAAGACTGGGC
CTTTCGTTTTATCTGTTGTTTGTCGGTGAACGCTCTCCTGAGTAGGACAAATCCGCCGCCCTAGACCTAG
GCGTTCGGCTGCGGCGAGCGGTATCAGCTCACTCAAAGGCGGTAATACGGTTATCCACAGAATCAGGGGA
TAACGCAGGAAAGAACATGTGAGCAAAAGGCCAGCAAAAGGCCAGGAACCGTAAAAAGGCCGCGTTGCTG
GCGTTTTTCCATAGGCTCCGCCCCCCTGACGAGCATCACAAAAATCGACGCTCAAGTCAGAGGTGGCGAA
ACCCGACAGGACTATAAAGATACCAGGCGTTTCCCCCTGGAAGCTCCCTCGTGCGCTCTCCTGTTCCGAC
CCTGCCGCTTACCGGATACCTGTCCGCCTTTCTCCCTTCGGGAAGCGTGGCGCTTTCTCAATGCTCACGC
TGTAGGTATCTCAGTTCGGTGTAGGTCGTTCGCTCCAAGCTGGGCTGTGTGCACGAACCCCCCGTTCAGC
CCGACCGCTGCGCCTTATCCGGTAACTATCGTCTTGAGTCCAACCCGGTAAGACACGACTTATCGCCACT
GGCAGCAGCCACTGGTAACAGGATTAGCAGAGCGAGGTATGTAGGCGGTGCTACAGAGTTCTTGAAGTGG
TGGCCTAACTACGGCTACACTAGAAGGACAGTATTTGGTATCTGCGCTCTGCTGAAGCCAGTTACCTTCG
GAAAAAGAGTTGGTAGCTCTTGATCCGGCAAACAAACCACCGCTGGTAGCGGTGGTTTTTTTGTTTGCAA
GCAGCAGATTACGCGCAGAAAAAAAGGATCTCAAGAAGATCCTTTGATCTTTTCTACGGGGTCTGACGCT
CAGTGGAACGAAAACTCACGTTAAGGGATTTTGGTCATGACTAGTGCTTGGATTCTCACCAATAAAAAAC
GCCCGGCGGCAACCGAGCGTTCTGAACAAATCCAGATGGAGTTCTGAGGTCATTACTGGATCTATCAACA
GGAGTCCAAGCGAGCTCGTAAACTTGGTCTGACAGTTACCAATGCTTAATCAGTGAGGCACCTATCTCAG
CGATCTGTCTATTTCGTTCATCCATAGTTGCCTGACTCCCCGTCGTGTAGATAACTACGATACGGGAGGG
CTTACCATCTGGCCCCAGTGCTGCAATGATACCGCGAGACCCACGCTCACCGGCTCCAGATTTATCAGCA
ATAAACCAGCCAGCCGGAAGGGCCGAGCGCAGAAGTGGTCCTGCAACTTTATCCGCCTCCATCCAGTCTA
TTAATTGTTGCCGGGAAGCTAGAGTAAGTAGTTCGCCAGTTAATAGTTTGCGCAACGTTGTTGCCATTGC
TACAGGCATCGTGGTGTCACGCTCGTCGTTTGGTATGGCTTCATTCAGCTCCGGTTCCCAACGATCAAGG
CGAGTTACATGATCCCCCATGTTGTGCAAAAAAGCGGTTAGCTCCTTCGGTCCTCCGATCGTTGTCAGAA
GTAAGTTGGCCGCAGTGTTATCACTCATGGTTATGGCAGCACTGCATAATTCTCTTACTGTCATGCCATC
CGTAAGATGCTTTTCTGTGACTGGTGAGTACTCAACCAAGTCATTCTGAGAATAGTGTATGCGGCGACCG
AGTTGCTCTTGCCCGGCGTCAATACGGGATAATACCGCGCCACATAGCAGAACTTTAAAAGTGCTCATCA
TTGGAAAACGTTCTTCGGGGCGAAAACTCTCAAGGATCTTACCGCTGTTGAGATCCAGTTCGATGTAACC
CACTCGTGCACCCAACTGATCTTCAGCATCTTTTACTTTCACCAGCGTTTCTGGGTGAGCAAAAACAGGA
AGGCAAAATGCCGCAAAAAAGGGAATAAGGGCGACACGGAAATGTTGAATACTCATACTCTTCCTTTTTC
AATATTATTGAAGCATTTATCAGGGTTATTGTCTCATGAGCGGATACATATTTGAATGTATTTAGAAAAA
TAAACAAATAGGGGTTCCGCGCACATTTCCCCGAAAAGTGCCACCTGACGTC
