>Addgene plasmid #30022 | HL 2308 (=HL 716 + pHL 814) | depositor partial sequence | sequence record 35659 | micC
TTATATGCCTTTATTGTCACAGATTTTATTTTCTGTTGGGCCATTGCATTGCCACTGATTTTCCAACATA
TAAAAAGACAAGCCCGAACAGTCGTCCGGGCTTTTTTTTTAGAATTGGATAATCCTTATCCAG
