>Addgene plasmid #30022 | HL 2308 (=HL 716 + pHL 814) | depositor partial sequence | sequence record 35660 | oxyS
AAACGGAGCGGCACCTCTTTTAACCCTTGAAGTCACTGCCCGTTTCGAGAGTTTCTCAACTCGAATAACT
AAAGCCAACGTGAACTTTTGCGGATCTCCAGGATCCGCTTTTTTTTGCCATAAAAA
