>Addgene plasmid #30022 | HL 2308 (=HL 716 + pHL 814) | depositor partial sequence | sequence record 35661 | ompC
TTGCCGACTGATTAATGAGGGTTAATCAGTATGCAGTGGCATAAAAAAGCAAATAAAGGCATATAACAGA
GGGTTAATAACATGAAAGTTAAAGTACTGTCCCTCCTGGTCCCAGCTA
