>Addgene plasmid #30022 | HL 2308 (=HL 716 + pHL 814) | addgene partial sequence | sequence record 36753 | GFP-F 5'-GGTCCTTCTTGAGTTTGTAAC-3'
CTCTCAATAAAAGCTAGCTTGGCTGTTTTGGCGGATGAGAGAAGATTTTCAGCCTGATACAGATTAAATC
AGAACGCAGAAGCGGTCTGATAAAACAGAATTTGCCTGGCGGCAGTAGCGCGGTGGTCCCACCTGACCCC
ATGCCGAACTCAGAAGTGAAACGCCGTAGCGCCGATGGTAGTGTGGGGTCTCCCCATGCGAGAGTAGGGA
ACTGCCAGGCATCAAATAAAACGAAAGGCTCAGTCGAAAGACTGGGCCTTTCGTTTTATCTGTTGTTTGT
CGGTGAACGCTCTCCTGAGTAGGACAAATCCGCCGGGAGCGGATTTGAACGTTGCGAAGCAACGGCCCGG
AGGGGTGGCGGGCAGGACGCCCGCCATAAACTGCCAGGCATCAAATTAAGCAGAAGGCCATCCTGACGGA
TGGCCTTTTTGCGTTTCTACAAACTCTTTTGTTTATTTTTCTAAATACATTCAAATATGTATCCGCTCAG
GATCCTCCCTATCAGTGATAGAGATTGACATCCCTATCANTGATANAGATACTCCCGGGTTATATGCCTT
TATTGTCACAGATTTTATTTTCTGTTGGGCCATTGCATTGCCACTGATTTTCCAACATATAAAAAGACAA
GCCCGAACAGTCGTCCGGGCTTTTTTTTTA
