>Addgene plasmid #30022 | HL 2308 (=HL 716 + pHL 814) | addgene partial sequence | sequence record 37430 | pBR322ori-F 5'-GGGAAACGCCTGGTATCTTT-3'
GACTGAGCGTCGATTTTTGTGATGCTCGTCAGGGGGGCGGAGCCTATGGAAAAACGCCAGCAACGCGGCC
TTTTTACGGTTCCTGGCCTTTTGCTGGCCTTTTGCTCACATGTTCTTTCCTGCGTTATCCCCTGATTCTG
TGGATAACCGTATTACCGCCTTTGAGTGAGCTGATACCGCTCGCCGCAGCCGAACGCCCTAGGTCTAGGG
CGGCGGATTTGTCCTACTCAGGAGAGCGTTCACCGACAAACAACAGATAAAACGAAAGGCCCAGTCTTTC
GACTGAGCCTTTCGTTTTATTTGATGCCTCTAGCACGCGTACCATGGGCCCTTTGAGCCTGGCTTATCGC
CGGGCTTTTTTATGGCAAAAAAAAGCGGATCCTGGAGATCCGCAAAAGTTCACGTTGGCTTTAGTTATTC
GAGTTGAGAAACTCTCGAAACGGGCAGTGACTTCAAGGGTTAAAAGAGGTGCCGCTCCGTTTCCCGGGAG
TATCTCTATCACTGATAGGGATGTCAATCTCTATCACTGATAGGGAGAATTCACTGCTCACAAGAAAAAA
GGCACGTCATCTGACGTGCCTTTTTTATTTGTACTACCCTGTACGATTAAAGCTTCTGGATAAGGATTAT
CCAATTCTAAAAAAAAAGCCCGGACGACTGTTCGGGCTTGTCTTTTTATATGTTGGAAAATCAGTGGCAA
TGCAATGGCCCAACAGAAAATAAAATCTGTGACAATAAAGGCATATAACCCGGGAGTATCTCTATCACTG
ATAGGGATGTCAATCTCTATCACTGATAGGGAGGATCCTGAGCGGATACATA
